>Addgene plasmid #92349 | pEGFP-IRAlus-Apobec3G | addgene full sequence | sequence record 192130 | Addgene NGS Result
CGTTACATAACTTACGGTAAATGGCCCGCCTGGCTGACCGCCCAACGACCCCCGCCCATTGACGTCAATA
ATGACGTATGTTCCCATAGTAACGCCAATAGGGACTTTCCATTGACGTCAATGGGTGGAGTATTTACGGT
AAACTGCCCACTTGGCAGTACATCAAGTGTATCATATGCCAAGTACGCCCCCTATTGACGTCAATGACGG
TAAATGGCCCGCCTGGCATTATGCCCAGTACATGACCTTATGGGACTTTCCTACTTGGCAGTACATCTAC
GTATTAGTCATCGCTATTACCATGGTGATGCGGTTTTGGCAGTACATCAATGGGCGTGGATAGCGGTTTG
ACTCACGGGGATTTCCAAGTCTCCACCCCATTGACGTCAATGGGAGTTTGTTTTGGCACCAAAATCAACG
GGACTTTCCAAAATGTCGTAACAACTCCGCCCCATTGACGCAAATGGGCGGTAGGCGTGTACGGTGGGAG
GTCTATATAAGCAGAGCTGGTTTAGTGAACCGTCAGATCCGCTAGCGCTACCGGTCGCCACCATGGTGAG
CAAGGGCGAGGAGCTGTTCACCGGGGTGGTGCCCATCCTGGTCGAGCTGGACGGCGACGTAAACGGCCAC
AAGTTCAGCGTGTCCGGCGAGGGCGAGGGCGATGCCACCTACGGCAAGCTGACCCTGAAGTTCATCTGCA
CCACCGGCAAGCTGCCCGTGCCCTGGCCCACCCTCGTGACCACCCTGACCTACGGCGTGCAGTGCTTCAG
CCGCTACCCCGACCACATGAAGCAGCACGACTTCTTCAAGTCCGCCATGCCCGAAGGCTACGTCCAGGAG
CGCACCATCTTCTTCAAGGACGACGGCAACTACAAGACCCGCGCCGAGGTGAAGTTCGAGGGCGACACCC
TGGTGAACCGCATCGAGCTGAAGGGCATCGACTTCAAGGAGGACGGCAACATCCTGGGGCACAAGCTGGA
GTACAACTACAACAGCCACAACGTCTATATCATGGCCGACAAGCAGAAGAACGGCATCAAGGTGAACTTC
AAGATCCGCCACAACATCGAGGACGGCAGCGTGCAGCTCGCCGACCACTACCAGCAGAACACCCCCATCG
GCGACGGCCCCGTGCTGCTGCCCGACAACCACTACCTGAGCACCCAGTCCGCCCTGAGCAAAGACCCCAA
CGAGAAGCGCGATCACATGGTCCTGCTGGAGTTCGTGACCGCCGCCGGGATCACTCTCGGCATGGACGAG
CTGTACAAGTCCGGACTCAGATCTTGATAACTCTGCACAAAAGGCCTTGTGTTTCCGTTTTTCTTTTCTT
TTCTTTTTTCTTTTTTTTTTTGAGACAGAGTTTCACTCTTGTTGCTCAGGCTGGAGTGCAATGACGCGAT
CTCGGCTCACAGCAACCTCTGCCTCCTGGGTTCAAGCGATGCTGTCGCCTCAGACTCGCAAGTAGCTGCG
ATTACAGGTGCCCACCACCACGCCCAGCTGATTTTTTTTTTGTATTTTTAGTACAGATGGGGTTTCACCA
TATTCGCCAGGCTGGTCTCGAACTTCTGACCTCAGGTGATCCACCTGCCTCGGCCTCCCAAAGTGTTGGG
ATTACAGGTGTGAGCCACAGCGCCGGCCTAATTTTAATATTTAATTAATCCAATGTGGCTAACATATTAC
TTCAACATTAATTAACATAAAATTCTTGACAAGATAATGAAGTTTCTTTTTCTTGTCACACCGAGTCTTT
GAAATGAGCTGCGTGGGTCACGTACAGTGGGTGGCTCGCACCTCTAATCCCAGCACTTTGGGAGGCCAAG
GCGGGCAGATCACCTGAAGTTAGATATTCAAAACCGGCCTGGGCAACATGGTGAAATCCCATCTCTACTA
AAAATACAAAAAAAAAAAAAAATTAGCCAGGCATGGTGGCAGTCACCTGTAATCCCAGCTACTCGGGAGG
CTGAGGCAGGAGAACCACTTGATCCCATGAGGCAGAGGTTGTAGTGAGCCAAGATTGCATCCTTGCATTC
CAGCCTGGGCAACAAGAGCGAAACTCCATCTCAAAAAAAAAGAAATGAGTGGTGTATTTTTCAGGTGCCC
AGGTCTCTAATCAGAGCCCCATTTCAAGTACTCAGTAGTCCAAGCTTCGAATTCTGCAGTCGACGGTACC
GCGGGCCCGGGATCCACCGGATCTAGATAACTGATCATAATCAGCCATACCACATTTGTAGAGGTTTTAC
TTGCTTTAAAAAACCTCCCACACCTCCCCCTGAACCTGAAACATAAAATGAATGCAATTGTTGTTGTTAA
CTTGTTTATTGCAGCTTATAATGGTTACAAATAAAGCAATAGCATCACAAATTTCACAAATAAAGCATTT
TTTTCACTGCATTCTAGTTGTGGTTTGTCCAAACTCATCAATGTATCTTAACGCGTAAATTGTAAGCGTT
AATATTTTGTTAAAATTCGCGTTAAATTTTTGTTAAATCAGCTCATTTTTTAACCAATAGGCCGAAATCG
GCAAAATCCCTTATAAATCAAAAGAATAGACCGAGATAGGGT
[37 nt withheld, positions 2563-2599]
AAAGAACGTGGACTCCAACGTCAAAGG
[49 nt withheld, positions 2627-2675]
T
[91 nt withheld, positions 2677-2767]
G
[124 nt withheld, positions 2769-2892]
CAGGTGGCACTTTTCGGGGAAATGTGCGCGGAACCCCTATTTGTTTATTTTTCTAAATACATTCAAATAT
GTATCCGCTCATGAGACAATAACCCTGATAAATGCTTCAATAATATTGAAAAAGGAAGAGTCCTGAGGCG
GAAAGAACCAGCTGTGGAATGTGTGTCAGTTAGGGTGTGGAAAGTCCCCAGGCTCCCCAGCAGGCAGAAG
TATGCAAAGCATGCATCTCAATTAGTCAGCAACCAGGTGTGGAAAGTCCCCAGGCTCCCCAGCAGGCAGA
AGTATGCAAAGCATGCATCTCAATTAGTCAGCAACCATAGTCCCGCCCCTAACTCCGCCCATCCCGCCCC
TAACTCCGCCCAGTTCCGCCCATTCTCCGCCCCATGGCTGACTAATTTTTTTTATTTATGCAGAGGCCGA
GGCCGCCTCGGCCTCTGAGCTATTCCAGAAGTAGTGAGGAGGCTTTTTTGGAGGCCTAGGCTTTTGCAAA
GATCGATCAAGAGACAGGATGAGGATCGTTTCGCATGATTGAACAAGATGGATTGCACGCAGGTTCTCCG
GCCGCTTGGGTGGAGAGGCTATTCGGCTATGACTGGGCACAACAGACAATCGGCTGCTCTGATGCCGCCG
TGTTCCGGCTGTCAGCGCAGGGGCGCCCGGTTCTTTTTGTCAAGACCGACCTGTCCGGTGCCCTGAATGA
ACTGCAAGACGAGGCAGCGCGGCTATCGTGGCTGGCCACGACGGGCGTTCCTTGCGCAGCTGTGCTCGAC
GTTGTCACTGAAGCGGGAAGGGACTGGCTGCTATTGGGCGAAGTGCCGGGGCAGGATCTCCTGTCATCTC
ACCTTGCTCCTGCCGAGAAAGTATCCATCATGGCTGATGCAATGCGGCGGCTGCATACGCTTGATCCGGC
TACCTGCCCATTCGACCACCAAGCGAAACATCGCATCGAGCGAGCACGTACTCGGATGGAAGCCGGTCTT
GTCGATCAGGATGATCTGGACGAAGAGCATCAGGGGCTCGCGCCAGCCGAACTGTTCGCCAGGCTCAAGG
CGAGCATGCCCGACGGCGAGGATCTCGTCGTGACCCATGGCGATGCCTGCTTGCCGAATATCATGGTGGA
AAATGGCCGCTTTTCTGGATTCATCGACTGTGGCCGGCTGGGTGTGGCGGACCGCTATCAGGACATAGCG
TTGGCTACCCGTGATATTGCTGAAGAGCTTGGCGGCGAATGGGCTGACCGCTTCCTCGTGCTTTACGGTA
TCGCCGCTCCCGATTCGCAGCGCATCGCCTTCTATCGCCTTCTTGACGAGTTCTTCTGAGCGGGACTCTG
GGGTTCGAAATGACCGACCAAGCGACGCCCAACCTGCCATCACGAGATTTCGATTCCACCGCCGCCTTCT
ATGAAAGGTTGGGCTTCGGAATCGTTTTCCGGGACGCCGGCTGGATGATCCTCCAGCGCGGGGATCTCAT
GCTGGAGTTCTTCGCCCACCCTAGGGGGAGGCTAACTGAAACACGGAAGGAGACAATACCGGAAGGAACC
CGCGCTATGACGGCAATAAAAAGACAGAATAAAACGCACGGTGTTGGGTCGTTTGTTCATAAACGCGGGG
TTCGGTCCCAGGGCTGGCACTCTGTCGATACCCCACCGAGACCCCATTGGGGCCAATACGCCCGCGTTTC
TTCCTTTTCCCCACCCCACCCCCCAAGTTCGGGTGAAGGCCCAGGGCTCGCAGCCAACGTCGGGGCGGCA
GGCCCTGCCATAGCCTCAGGTTACTCATATATACTTTAGATTGATTTAAAACTTCATTTTTAATTTAAAA
GGATCTAGGTGAAGATCCTTTTTGATAATCTCATGACCAAAATCCCTTAACGTGAGTTTTCGTTCCACTG
AGCGTCAGACCCCGTAGAAAAGATCAAAGGATCTTCTTGAGATCCTTTTTTTCTGCGCGTAATCTGCTGC
TTGCAAACAAAAAAACCACCGCTACCAGCGGTGGTTTGTTTGCCGGATCAAGAGCTACCAACTCTTTTTC
CGAAGGTAACTGGCTTCAGCAGAGCGCAGATACCAAATACTGTTCTTCTAGTGTAGCCGTAGTTAGGCCA
CCACTTCAAGAACTCTGTAGCACCGCCTACATACCTCGCTCTGCTAATCCTGTTACCAGTGGCTGCTGCC
AGTGGCGATAAGTCGTGTCTTACCGGGTTGGACTCAAGACGATAGTTACCGGATAAGGCGCAGCGGTCGG
GCTGAACGGGGGGTTCGTGCACACAGCCCAGCTTGGAGCGAACGACCTACACCGAACTGAGATACCTACA
GCGTGAGCTATGAGAAAGCGCCACGCTTCCCGAAGGGAGAAAGGCGGACAGGTATCCGGTAAGCGGCAGG
GTCGGAACAGGAGAGCGCACGAGGGAGCTTCCAGGGGGAAACGCCTGGTATCTTTATAGTCCTGTCGGGT
TTCGCCACCTCTGACTTGAGCGTCGATTTTTGTGATGCTCGTCAGGGGGGCGGAGCCTATGGAAAAACGC
CAGCAACGCGGCCTTTTTACGGTTCCTGGCCTTTTGCTGGCCTTTTGCTCACATGTTCTTTCCTGCGTTA
TCCCCTGATTCTGTGGATAACCGTATTACCGCCATGCATTAGTTATTAATAGTAATCAATTACGGGGTCA
TTAGTTCATAGCCCATATATGGAGTTCCG
Features (pLannotate 1.2.2; 18 found; start..end, strand, type, name):
      1..304     +  enhancer       CMV enhancer: human cytomegalovirus immediate early enhancer
    305..508     +  promoter       CMV promoter: human cytomegalovirus (CMV) immediate early promoter
    553..1269    +  CDS            EGFP: EGFP is a basic (constitutively fluorescent) green fluorescent protein published in 1996, derived from Aequorea victoria. It is reported to be a rapidly-maturing weak dimer with moderate acid sensitivity.
   1347..1634    +  CDS            GVQW1 (fragment): GVQW1_HUMAN - Also known as TIGD1L2. Experimental evidence at transcript level: Swiss-Prot protein existence level 2. From Homo sapiens (Human).
   1785..1871    +  CDS            TINCR (fragment): TINCR_HUMAN - Also known as LINC00036 Experimental evidence at protein level: Swiss-Prot protein existence level 1. From Homo sapiens (Human).
   1902..2045    -  CDS            C9orf85 (fragment): CI085_HUMAN - Experimental evidence at protein level: Swiss-Prot protein existence level 1. From Homo sapiens (Human).
   2141..2185    +  misc_feature   MCS (fragment): multiple cloning site
   2202..2286    +  CDS            large T antigen (fragment): large T antigen from SV40 (simian virus 40)
   2309..2430    +  polyA_signal   SV40 poly(A) signal: SV40 polyadenylation signal
   2464..2892    -  rep_origin     f1 ori (sequence partly withheld): f1 bacteriophage origin of replication; arrow indicates direction of (+) strand synthesis
   2919..3023    +  promoter       AmpR promoter: bla
   3025..3382    +  promoter       SV40 promoter: SV40 enhancer and early promoter
   3417..4211    +  CDS            NeoR/KanR: aminoglycoside phosphotransferase from Tn5; aph(3')-II (or nptII); confers resistance to neomycin, kanamycin, and G418 (Geneticin®)
   4232..4384    +  CDS            ble (fragment): BLE_KLEPN - Experimental evidence at protein level: Swiss-Prot protein existence level 1. Binding protein with a strong affinity to the bleomycin family of antibiotics. Binds to CL990; an antimitotic-antibiotic compound. From Klebsiella pneumoniae.
   4443..4490    +  polyA_signal   HSV TK poly(A) signal: herpes simplex virus thymidine kinase polyadenylation signal (Cole and Stacy, 1985)
   4581..4597    -  polyA_signal   bGH poly(A) signal (fragment): bovine growth hormone polyadenylation signal
   4819..5407    +  rep_origin     ori: high-copy-number ColE1/pMB1/pBR322/pUC origin of replication
   5522..5581    +  enhancer       CMV enhancer (fragment): human cytomegalovirus immediate early enhancer
