[The description below was written by a language model from this plasmid's Addgene catalogue record and pLannotate feature annotations shown in this document.]
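Description:
pEGFP-IRAlus-Apobec3G is a mammalian expression plasmid built on the pEGFP-C1 backbone, about 5.6 kb in the sequenced record. It is a reporter for studying how inverted-repeat Alu elements in a 3′UTR affect gene expression. The plasmid is maintained at high copy in E. coli through a ColE1/pUC-type origin and also carries an f1 phage origin. Selection relies on a single Tn5 NeoR/KanR gene placed behind tandem bacterial (bla) and SV40 early promoters and terminated by an HSV TK polyadenylation signal. This gene confers kanamycin resistance in bacteria and can give G418 resistance in transfected mammalian cells.

The expression unit consists of the human CMV immediate early enhancer and promoter driving EGFP. It is followed by a human sequence of several hundred base pairs derived from an intron of the APOBEC3G gene, remnants of the multiple cloning site, and the SV40 poly(A) signal. The insert sits downstream of the EGFP coding sequence, so it is intended to act as part of the transcript's 3′UTR rather than as a protein fusion. The exact restriction sites used for cloning are not recorded.

The automated annotation labels this region as short fragments of GVQW1, TINCR and C9orf85 on opposite strands. These are most plausibly spurious matches to Alu-derived repeat sequence, and their opposing orientations fit a pair of inverted Alus. Such inverted repeats can fold into long double-stranded RNA structures within the mRNA. EGFP output from this construct therefore reports the effect of an IRAlu-containing 3′UTR on expression, consistent with the associated work on Alu element-mediated gene silencing.
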