Addgene plasmid #92349: pEGFP-IRAlus-Apobec3G
Purpose: Plasmid for expression of GFP gene with a Apobec3G gene intron derived IR Alu element containing 3'UTR.
Depositing lab: Gordon Carmichael & Ling-Ling Chen. Depositing organization: University of Connecticut Health Center. Publication: Alu element-mediated gene silencing. Chen LL, DeCerbo JN, Carmichael GG. EMBO J. 2008 Jun 18;27(12):1694-705. doi: 10.1038/emboj.2008.94. Epub 2008 May 22. PubMed 18497743.
Backbone
  Vector backbone: pEGFP-c1
  Vector type: Mammalian Expression
Growth in bacteria
  Bacterial resistance: Kanamycin, 50 μg/mL
  Growth temperature: 37°C
  Growth strain: DH5alpha
  Copy number: High Copy
Gene/Insert
  Gene/Insert name: Apobec3G gene intron derived IR Alu element containing 3'UTR
  Species: H. sapiens (human)
  Entrez Gene: APOBEC3G (a.k.a. A3G, ARCD, ARP-9, ARP9, CEM-15, CEM15, MDS019, bK150C2.7, dJ494G10.1)
  Promoter: CMV
  Cloning method: Restriction Enzyme; 5′ cloning site unknown (unknown if destroyed); 3′ cloning site unknown (unknown if destroyed)
  Sequencing primers: 5′ EGFP-C
Terms and licenses: Academic/Nonprofit Terms; Industry Terms: Not Available to Industry
How to cite: pEGFP-IRAlus-Apobec3G was a gift from Gordon Carmichael & Ling-Ling Chen (Addgene plasmid # 92349 ; http://n2t.net/addgene:92349 ; RRID:Addgene_92349)
